Addgene plasmid #42635: TagRFP-T-EEA1
Depositing lab: Silvia Corvera. Depositing organization: University of Massachusetts, Worcester. Publication: Rabenosyn-5 defines the fate of the transferrin receptor following clathrin-mediated endocytosis. Navaroli DM, Bellve KD, Standley C, Lifshitz LM, Cardia J, Lambright D, Leonard D, Fogarty KE, Corvera S. Proc Natl Acad Sci U S A. 2012 Feb 21;109(8):E471-80. Epub 2012 Jan 30. 10.1073/pnas.1115495109 PubMed 22308388.
Backbone
  Vector backbone: pEGFP-C1
  Backbone manufacturer: Clontech
  Backbone size w/o insert (bp): 4700
  Total vector size (bp): 4236
  Modifications to backbone: TagRFP-T from Roger Tsien was used to replace the GFP
  Vector type: Mammalian Expression
  Selectable markers: Neomycin (select with G418)
Growth in bacteria
  Bacterial resistance: Kanamycin, 50 μg/mL
  Growth temperature: 37°C
  Growth strain: DH5alpha
  Copy number: Unknown
Gene/Insert
  Gene/Insert name: EEA1 (alt name: Early Endosome Antigen 1)
  Species: H. sapiens (human)
  Insert size (bp): 4236
  Mutation: none
  GenBank ID: NM_003566
  Entrez Gene: EEA1 (a.k.a. MST105, MSTP105, ZFYVE2)
  Promoter: CMV
  Tag / fusion protein: TagRFP-T (N terminal on backbone)
  Cloning method: Restriction Enzyme; 5′ cloning site Xho1 (destroyed during cloning); 3′ cloning site EcoRV (not destroyed)
  Sequencing primers: 5′ EGFP-N
Terms and licenses: Academic/Nonprofit Terms; Industry Terms: Not Available to Industry
How to cite: TagRFP-T-EEA1 was a gift from Silvia Corvera (Addgene plasmid # 42635 ; http://n2t.net/addgene:42635 ; RRID:Addgene_42635)
