[The description below was written by a language model from this plasmid's Addgene catalogue record and pLannotate feature annotations shown in this document.]
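Description:
TagRFP-T-EEA1 is a mammalian expression plasmid built on the Clontech pEGFP-C1 backbone, in which the original GFP coding sequence was replaced with the red fluorescent protein TagRFP-T. Downstream of and adjacent to that fluorophore sits the human EEA1 (early endosome antigen 1) coding sequence, unmutated, cloned by restriction digestion so that TagRFP-T forms an N-terminal tag on EEA1. The fusion is driven by the human cytomegalovirus immediate-early enhancer and promoter and terminated by the SV40 polyadenylation signal, giving strong constitutive expression in transfected mammalian cells.

The plasmid is propagated in E. coli through a high-copy ColE1/pUC-type origin and also carries an f1 origin for single-stranded DNA production. A single Tn5 aminoglycoside phosphotransferase (NeoR/KanR) gene serves both hosts: a bacterial bla-type promoter drives it for kanamycin selection in bacteria, while the adjacent SV40 enhancer/early promoter, paired with the HSV TK polyadenylation signal, drives it in mammalian cells for G418 selection of stable lines. The short large T antigen, ble and bGH poly(A) annotations are only fragments, most likely backbone remnants or incidental matches rather than functional elements. The catalogue's total vector size repeats the insert size of about 4.2 kb; the depositor's full sequence is about 9.1 kb, consistent with backbone plus insert.

EEA1 is a widely used marker of early endosomes, so this construct serves to label that compartment in red in live or fixed cells. The associated publication concerns the fate of the transferrin receptor after clathrin-mediated endocytosis, which fits its use in imaging endocytic trafficking alongside other fluorescent markers.
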