Features (pLannotate 1.2.2; 14 found; start..end, strand, type, name):
     61..364     +  enhancer       CMV enhancer: human cytomegalovirus immediate early enhancer
    365..568     +  promoter       CMV promoter: human cytomegalovirus (CMV) immediate early promoter
    613..1344    +  CDS            TagRFP-T: TagRFP-T is a basic (constitutively fluorescent) red fluorescent protein published in 2008, derived from Entacmaea quadricolor. It has low acid sensitivity.
   1354..5589    +  CDS            EEA1: human early endosome antigen 1
   5772..5856    +  CDS            large T antigen (fragment): large T antigen from SV40 (simian virus 40)
   5879..6000    +  polyA_signal   SV40 poly(A) signal: SV40 polyadenylation signal
   6034..6462    -  rep_origin     f1 ori (sequence partly withheld): f1 bacteriophage origin of replication; arrow indicates direction of (+) strand synthesis
   6489..6593    +  promoter       AmpR promoter: bla
   6595..6952    +  promoter       SV40 promoter: SV40 enhancer and early promoter
   6987..7781    +  CDS            NeoR/KanR: aminoglycoside phosphotransferase from Tn5; aph(3')-II (or nptII); confers resistance to neomycin, kanamycin, and G418 (Geneticin®)
   7802..7954    +  CDS            ble (fragment): BLE_KLEPN - Experimental evidence at protein level: Swiss-Prot protein existence level 1. Binding protein with a strong affinity to the bleomycin family of antibiotics. Binds to CL990; an antimitotic-antibiotic compound. From Klebsiella pneumoniae.
   8013..8060    +  polyA_signal   HSV TK poly(A) signal: herpes simplex virus thymidine kinase polyadenylation signal (Cole and Stacy, 1985)
   8151..8167    -  polyA_signal   bGH poly(A) signal (fragment): bovine growth hormone polyadenylation signal
   8389..8977    +  rep_origin     ori: high-copy-number ColE1/pMB1/pBR322/pUC origin of replication
>Addgene plasmid #42635 | TagRFP-T-EEA1 | depositor full sequence | sequence record 57750 | TagRFP-T-EEA1 sequence 9091 bps
TAGTTATTAATAGTAATCAATTACGGGGTCATTAGTTCATAGCCCATATATGGAGTTCCGCGTTACATAA
CTTACGGTAAATGGCCCGCCTGGCTGACCGCCCAACGACCCCCGCCCATTGACGTCAATAATGACGTATG
TTCCCATAGTAACGCCAATAGGGACTTTCCATTGACGTCAATGGGTGGAGTATTTACGGTAAACTGCCCA
CTTGGCAGTACATCAAGTGTATCATATGCCAAGTACGCCCCCTATTGACGTCAATGACGGTAAATGGCCC
GCCTGGCATTATGCCCAGTACATGACCTTATGGGACTTTCCTACTTGGCAGTACATCTACGTATTAGTCA
TCGCTATTACCATGGTGATGCGGTTTTGGCAGTACATCAATGGGCGTGGATAGCGGTTTGACTCACGGGG
ATTTCCAAGTCTCCACCCCATTGACGTCAATGGGAGTTTGTTTTGGCACCAAAATCAACGGGACTTTCCA
AAATGTCGTAACAACTCCGCCCCATTGACGCAAATGGGCGGTAGGCGTGTACGGTGGGAGGTCTATATAA
GCAGAGCTGGTTTAGTGAACCGTCAGATCCGCTAGCGCTACCGGTCGCCACCATGGTGTCTAAGGGCGAA
GAGCTGATTAAGGAGAACATGCACATGAAGCTGTACATGGAGGGCACCGTGAACAACCACCACTTCAAGT
GCACATCCGAGGGCGAAGGCAAGCCCTACGAGGGCACCCAGACCATGAGAATCAAGGTGGTCGAGGGCGG
CCCTCTCCCCTTCGCCTTCGACATCCTGGCTACCAGCTTCATGTACGGCAGCAGAACCTTCATCAACCAC
ACCCAGGGCATCCCCGATTTCTTTAAGCAGTCCTTCCCTGAGGGCTTCACATGGGAGAGAGTCACCACAT
ACGAAGACGGGGGCGTGCTGACCGCTACCCAGGACACCAGCCTCCAGGACGGCTGCCTCATCTACAACGT
CAAGATCAGAGGGGTGAACTTCCCATCCAACGGCCCTGTGATGCAGAAGAAAACACTCGGCTGGGAGGCC
AACACCGAGATGCTGTACCCCGCTGACGGCGGCCTGGAAGGCAGAACCGACATGGCCCTGAAGCTCGTGG
GCGGGGGCCACCTGATCTGCAACTTCAAGACCACATACAGATCCAAGAAACCCGCTAAGAACCTCAAGAT
GCCCGGCGTCTACTATGTGGACCACAGACTGGAAAGAATCAAGGAGGCCGACAAAGAGACCTACGTCGAG
CAGCACGAGGTGGCTGTGGCCAGATACTGCGACCTCCCTAGCAAACTGGGGCACAAACTTAATGGCATGG
ACGAGCTGTACAAGACTCGAGAAATGTTAAGGAGGATTTTACAGAGGACTCCTGGGAGAGTTGGCTCTCA
AGGTTCTGATTTAGATTCATCAGCAACTCCTATAAACACAGTGGACGTCAATAATGAAAGCTCTTCAGAA
GGTTTCATATGTCCCCAGTGTATGAAATCTCTTGGATCTGCTGATGAACTTTTCAAACATTATGAAGCTG
TTCATGATGCTGGTAATGACTCAGGTCATGGAGGAGAGTCTAATCTTGCTTTGAAGCGAGATGATGTAAC
ACTGCTCAGACAAGAGGTCCAAGACCTACAGGCTTCACTTAAGGAAGAAAAATGGTACTCGGAAGAATTA
AAGAAGGAATTAGAAAAATATCAAGGGCTGCAGCAGCAAGAGGCCAAACCTGATGGGTTGGTGACTGATT
CATCAGCAGAACTACAGTCTTTGGAACAGCAATTAGAAGAAGCCCAAACAGAAAATTTTAATATTAAGCA
AATGAAAGACTTATTTGAACAGAAAGCAGCCCAACTTGCTACTGAAATTGCAGATATAAAGTCAAAGTAT
GATGAAGAAAGGAGTCTTCGAGAAGCTGCTGAACAAAAAGTGACACGTCTGACAGAAGAATTAAACAAAG
AGGCAACTGTAATTCAAGATCTGAAGACGGAACTGCTTCAGAGACCTGGTATAGAAGATGTTGCCGTGCT
AAAGAAAGAACTGGTCCAAGTTCAAACACTAATGGATAACATGACCTTGGAACGTGAGCGAGAATCTGAA
AAACTCAAAGATGAATGCAAAAAATTGCAGTCACAATATGCTAGCTCAGAGGCCACAATAAGCCAGCTAA
GGAGTGAACTTGCCAAAGGCCCCCAGGAAGTTGCTGTATATGTACAGGAACTACAAAAACTGAAAAGTTC
AGTTAATGAATTAACACAAAAAAATCAGACCTTGACAGAAAACTTGCTGAAAAAAGAACAAGACTATACT
AAGTTAGAGGAGAAACATAATGAAGAATCTGTGAGTAAAAAGAATATTCAGGCAACCCTTCATCAAAAAG
ACCTAGATTGTCAACAGCTTCAGTCAAGATTGTCTGCATCTGAAACCTCACTGCATAGAATACATGTAGA
ACTAAGTGAAAAAGGAGAAGCTACTCAAAAGCTCAAAGAAGAATTATCTGAGGTAGAGACCAAGTACCAG
CATCTAAAGGCGGAGTTTAAGCAGCTACAACAACAGAGAGAAGAAAAGGAGCAGCATGGGTTACAACTCC
AAAGTGAAATTAATCAATTACATAGCAAACTTCTAGAGACAGAGCGCCAACTAGGGGAAGCTCATGGTAG
GCTGAAGGAACAGAGACAGCTTTCAAGTGAAAAGTTGATGGATAAAGAACAACAAGTGGCTGATTTACAA
CTCAAACTTTCTCGGTTAGAAGAGCAGTTGAAGGAAAAAGTTACAAATTCTACAGAATTGCAGCATCAAT
TAGATAAAACAAAGCAACAGCATCAAGAACAACAGGCTCTTCAGCAAAGCACCACGGCAAAACTTCGAGA
AGCTCAGAATGATTTGGAACAAGTTCTACGTCAAATTGGCGATAAGGACCAAAAGATCCAGAACCTTGAA
GCTTTATTACAGAAGAGTAAAGAAAATATTTCATTACTAGAAAAAGAAAGAGAAGATCTTTATGCAAAAA
TTCAGGCTGGTGAAGGAGAGACTGCTGTTCTTAACCAGTTACAAGAAAAAAACCATACACTACAGGAGCA
AGTAACTCAACTAACAGAGAAGCTGAAGAATCAGTCAGAAAGTCATAAACAAGCCCAGGAGAATTTGCAT
GACCAGGTACAAGAGCAGAAGGCACATCTTAGAGCTGCACAAGACCGTGTCCTTTCCCTAGAAACTAGTG
TCAATGAATTAAATAGTCAATTAAATGAAAGCAAGGAGAAGGTCTCCCAGCTTGACATACAGATTAAAGC
CAAAACCGAACTATTACTATCAGCAGAAGCAGCAAAAACTGCTCAAAGAGCTGATCTTCAGAATCATTTG
GACACAGCTCAAAATGCATTACAAGATAAACAGCAGGAGTTAAATAAGATTACTACTCAGTTGGATCAGG
TCACTGCAAAGTTACAAGACAAGCAAGAACATTGCAGTCAGCTGGAAAGTCATCTTAAAGAATATAAAGA
GAAATACCTCTCTTTAGAACAGAAAACCGAAGAGCTAGAAGGTCAAATTAAGAAACTAGAAGCTGATAGT
CTTGAAGTTAAAGCAAGCAAGGAGCAGGCTTTGCAAGATCTACAACAGCAAAGACAGCTGAACACAGATT
TAGAGCTCAGAGCCACAGAATTGAGTAAACAACTTGAAATGGAGAAGGAAATAGTATCCAGTACAAGATT
GGATCTACAGAAAAAATCTGAAGCCCTTGAAAGTATCAAGCAAAAGCTTACCAAGCAAGAGGAAGAAAAA
CAAATCCTGAAACAAGATTTTGAAACTTTAAGTCAAGAAACAAAGATTCAGCATGAGGAATTGAATAACA
GAATTCAAACAACAGTAACAGAACTACAAAAAGTGAAAATGGAGAAAGAAGCTTTAATGACAGAGCTTTC
TACAGTAAAGGACAAACTATCAAAAGTTTCTGATTCTTTGAAAAACTCTAAAAGTGAATTTGAAAAGGAG
AATCAGAAAGGAAAAGCCGCTATATTAGACTTGGAAAAAACTTGCAAAGAATTAAAGCATCAACTTCAAG
TGCAGATGGAAAACACACTTAAGGAACAGAAGGAACTGAAAAAGTCACTTGAAAAAGAGAAGGAGGCTTC
TCATCAGTTGAAATTGGAACTCAATTCAATGCAGGAACAACTTATACAGGCCCAGAATACTTTAAAACAA
AATGAAAAAGAAGAGCAACAACTTCAGGGGAACATAAATGAGCTAAAGCAATCAAGTGAACAGAAGAAAA
AACAAATTGAAGCACTCCAAGGAGAGCTTAAAATTGCTGTTTTACAGAAGACAGAGCTTGAGAATAAACT
ACAGCAGCAGTTAACACAGGCAGCCCAGGAACTTGCAGCAGAGAAAGAGAAAATATCAGTATTACAAAAC
AACTATGAAAAAAGTCAGGAAACTTTCAAACAGCTTCAATCTGATTTCTATGGGAGGGAATCTGAACTTC
TAGCCACCAGGCAAGATCTTAAGTCTGTAGAAGAGAAGCTTTCTCTAGCACAGGAGGACTTGATTTCAAA
CAGAAATCAAATTGGAAATCAAAATAAATTGATTCAAGAACTGAAGACTGCCAAGGCTACATTGGAGCAG
GATTCAGCAAAGAAAGAACAGCAATTGCAGGAGCGATGTAAAGCACTACAAGACATTCAGAAAGAAAAGT
CACTGAAAGAAAAAGAACTGGTAAATGAGAAGTCTAAATTGGCAGAGATAGAAGAAATTAAATGTAGACA
AGAAAAAGAAATCACTAAACTAAACGAAGAACTCAAGTCCCACAAACTAGAAAGCATAAAGGAGATAACA
AATCTTAAAGATGCTAAACAGCTTCTAATTCAGCAGAAATTAGAACTTCAAGGAAAAGCGGACTCCCTGA
AGGCAGCTGTTGAACAGGAGAAGAGAAATCAGCAGATACTAAAAGACCAGGTGAAAAAGGAAGAAGAGGA
GCTGAAGAAAGAATTTATTGAGAAAGAAGCTAAGTTGCATTCCGAAATAAAAGAAAAGGAAGTAGGAATG
AAGAAGCATGAAGAAAATGAGGCTAAACTTACCATGCAGATTACAGCATTAAATGAAAACTTAGGCACTG
TGAAGAAGGAGTGGCAATCTAGTCAACGGAGAGTTAGTGAGCTTGAGAAACAAACGGATGACTTACGGGG
TGAAATTGCAGTATTAGAAGCAACGGTTCAGAATAATCAAGATGAAAGGAGAGCACTACTGGAAAGATGT
CTTAAAGGAGAAGGTGAAATAGAAAAGCTTCAAACCAAAGTATTAGAATTGCAAAGAAAGCTGGATAATA
CAACTGCAGCAGTGCAGGAGCTGGGCAGAGAAAACCAATCACTTCAGATCAAACATACACAAGCGTTGAA
TAGAAAGTGGGCCGAAGACAATGAAGTACAAAACTGTATGGCCTGTGGGAAAGGCTTTTCAGTAACAGTG
AGACGGCATCACTGCCGACAGTGTGGAAATATCTTCTGTGCTGAATGTTCAGCCAAAAATGCCTTAACTC
CTTCCTCCAAGAAGCCTGTTCGTGTCTGTGATGCATGTTTCAATGACTTGCAAGGATAATGGGTTATCAC
AACTTCAGAGTAATATTACACTAACATTAGATTTTTAATAAATGTACTTAATAGAGGTCTTGGACTACTA
TTTGGTTTGGACACTGGTTGCAATACTAGACCAAATAGGAATTAGTATATTTTGGAATGTTATGGATATC
GCGGCCGCTGGATCCACCGGATCTAGATAACTGATCATAATCAGCCATACCACATTTGTAGAGGTTTTAC
TTGCTTTAAAAAACCTCCCACACCTCCCCCTGAACCTGAAACATAAAATGAATGCAATTGTTGTTGTTAA
CTTGTTTATTGCAGCTTATAATGGTTACAAATAAAGCAATAGCATCACAAATTTCACAAATAAAGCATTT
TTTTCACTGCATTCTAGTTGTGGTTTGTCCAAACTCATCAATGTATCTTAACGCGTAAATTGTAAGCGTT
AATATTTTGTTAAAATTCGCGTTAAATTTTTGTTAAATCAGCTCATTTTTTAACCAATAGGCCGAAATCG
GCAAAATCCCTTATAAATCAAAAGAATAGACCGAGATAGGGT
[37 nt withheld, positions 6133-6169]
AAAGAACGTGGACTCCAACGTCAAAGG
[49 nt withheld, positions 6197-6245]
T
[91 nt withheld, positions 6247-6337]
G
[124 nt withheld, positions 6339-6462]
CAGGTGGCACTTTTCGGGGAAATGTGCGCGGAACCCCTATTTGTTTATTTTTCTAAATACATTCAAATAT
GTATCCGCTCATGAGACAATAACCCTGATAAATGCTTCAATAATATTGAAAAAGGAAGAGTCCTGAGGCG
GAAAGAACCAGCTGTGGAATGTGTGTCAGTTAGGGTGTGGAAAGTCCCCAGGCTCCCCAGCAGGCAGAAG
TATGCAAAGCATGCATCTCAATTAGTCAGCAACCAGGTGTGGAAAGTCCCCAGGCTCCCCAGCAGGCAGA
AGTATGCAAAGCATGCATCTCAATTAGTCAGCAACCATAGTCCCGCCCCTAACTCCGCCCATCCCGCCCC
TAACTCCGCCCAGTTCCGCCCATTCTCCGCCCCATGGCTGACTAATTTTTTTTATTTATGCAGAGGCCGA
GGCCGCCTCGGCCTCTGAGCTATTCCAGAAGTAGTGAGGAGGCTTTTTTGGAGGCCTAGGCTTTTGCAAA
GATCGATCAAGAGACAGGATGAGGATCGTTTCGCATGATTGAACAAGATGGATTGCACGCAGGTTCTCCG
GCCGCTTGGGTGGAGAGGCTATTCGGCTATGACTGGGCACAACAGACAATCGGCTGCTCTGATGCCGCCG
TGTTCCGGCTGTCAGCGCAGGGGCGCCCGGTTCTTTTTGTCAAGACCGACCTGTCCGGTGCCCTGAATGA
ACTGCAAGACGAGGCAGCGCGGCTATCGTGGCTGGCCACGACGGGCGTTCCTTGCGCAGCTGTGCTCGAC
GTTGTCACTGAAGCGGGAAGGGACTGGCTGCTATTGGGCGAAGTGCCGGGGCAGGATCTCCTGTCATCTC
ACCTTGCTCCTGCCGAGAAAGTATCCATCATGGCTGATGCAATGCGGCGGCTGCATACGCTTGATCCGGC
TACCTGCCCATTCGACCACCAAGCGAAACATCGCATCGAGCGAGCACGTACTCGGATGGAAGCCGGTCTT
GTCGATCAGGATGATCTGGACGAAGAGCATCAGGGGCTCGCGCCAGCCGAACTGTTCGCCAGGCTCAAGG
CGAGCATGCCCGACGGCGAGGATCTCGTCGTGACCCATGGCGATGCCTGCTTGCCGAATATCATGGTGGA
AAATGGCCGCTTTTCTGGATTCATCGACTGTGGCCGGCTGGGTGTGGCGGACCGCTATCAGGACATAGCG
TTGGCTACCCGTGATATTGCTGAAGAGCTTGGCGGCGAATGGGCTGACCGCTTCCTCGTGCTTTACGGTA
TCGCCGCTCCCGATTCGCAGCGCATCGCCTTCTATCGCCTTCTTGACGAGTTCTTCTGAGCGGGACTCTG
GGGTTCGAAATGACCGACCAAGCGACGCCCAACCTGCCATCACGAGATTTCGATTCCACCGCCGCCTTCT
ATGAAAGGTTGGGCTTCGGAATCGTTTTCCGGGACGCCGGCTGGATGATCCTCCAGCGCGGGGATCTCAT
GCTGGAGTTCTTCGCCCACCCTAGGGGGAGGCTAACTGAAACACGGAAGGAGACAATACCGGAAGGAACC
CGCGCTATGACGGCAATAAAAAGACAGAATAAAACGCACGGTGTTGGGTCGTTTGTTCATAAACGCGGGG
TTCGGTCCCAGGGCTGGCACTCTGTCGATACCCCACCGAGACCCCATTGGGGCCAATACGCCCGCGTTTC
TTCCTTTTCCCCACCCCACCCCCCAAGTTCGGGTGAAGGCCCAGGGCTCGCAGCCAACGTCGGGGCGGCA
GGCCCTGCCATAGCCTCAGGTTACTCATATATACTTTAGATTGATTTAAAACTTCATTTTTAATTTAAAA
GGATCTAGGTGAAGATCCTTTTTGATAATCTCATGACCAAAATCCCTTAACGTGAGTTTTCGTTCCACTG
AGCGTCAGACCCCGTAGAAAAGATCAAAGGATCTTCTTGAGATCCTTTTTTTCTGCGCGTAATCTGCTGC
TTGCAAACAAAAAAACCACCGCTACCAGCGGTGGTTTGTTTGCCGGATCAAGAGCTACCAACTCTTTTTC
CGAAGGTAACTGGCTTCAGCAGAGCGCAGATACCAAATACTGTCCTTCTAGTGTAGCCGTAGTTAGGCCA
CCACTTCAAGAACTCTGTAGCACCGCCTACATACCTCGCTCTGCTAATCCTGTTACCAGTGGCTGCTGCC
AGTGGCGATAAGTCGTGTCTTACCGGGTTGGACTCAAGACGATAGTTACCGGATAAGGCGCAGCGGTCGG
GCTGAACGGGGGGTTCGTGCACACAGCCCAGCTTGGAGCGAACGACCTACACCGAACTGAGATACCTACA
GCGTGAGCTATGAGAAAGCGCCACGCTTCCCGAAGGGAGAAAGGCGGACAGGTATCCGGTAAGCGGCAGG
GTCGGAACAGGAGAGCGCACGAGGGAGCTTCCAGGGGGAAACGCCTGGTATCTTTATAGTCCTGTCGGGT
TTCGCCACCTCTGACTTGAGCGTCGATTTTTGTGATGCTCGTCAGGGGGGCGGAGCCTATGGAAAAACGC
CAGCAACGCGGCCTTTTTACGGTTCCTGGCCTTTTGCTGGCCTTTTGCTCACATGTTCTTTCCTGCGTTA
TCCCCTGATTCTGTGGATAACCGTATTACCGCCATGCAT
