>Addgene plasmid #42635 | TagRFP-T-EEA1 | addgene partial sequence | sequence record 59729 | TagRFPmKate-F1 5'-AGGCCGACAAAGAGACCTAC-3'
CTGGGGCACAAACTTAATGGCATGGACGAGCTGTACAAGACTCGAGAAATGTTAAGGAGGATTTTACAGA
GGACTCCTGGGAGAGTTGGCTCTCAAGGTTCTGATTTAGATTCATCAGCAACTCCTATAAACACAGTGGA
CGTCAATAATGAAAGCTCTTCAGAAGGTTTCATATGTCCCCAGTGTATGAAATCTCTTGGATCTGCTGAT
GAACTTTTCAAACATTATGAAGCTGTTCATGATGCTGGTAATGACTCAGGTCATGGAGGAGAGTCTAATC
TTGCTTTGAAGCGAGATGATGTAACACTGCTCAGACAAGAGGTCCAAGACCTACAGGCTTCACTTAAGGA
AGAAAAATGGTACTCGGAAGAATTAAAGAAGGAATTAGAAAAATATCAAGGGCTGCAGCAGCAAGAGGCC
AAACCTGATGGGTTGGTGACTGATTCATCAGCAGAACTACAGTCTTTGGAACAGCAATTAGAAGAAGCCC
AAACAGAAAATTTTAATATTAAGCAAATGAAAGACTTATTTGAACAGAAAGCAGCCCAACTTGCTACTGA
AATTGCAGATATAAAGTCAAAGTATGATGAAGAAAGGAGTCTTCGAGAAGCTGCTGAACAAAAAGTGACA
CGTCTGACAGAAGAATTAAACAAAGAGGCAACTGTAATTCAAGATCTGAAGACGGAACTGCTTCAGAGAC
CTGGTATAGAAGATGTTGCCGTGCTAAAGAAAGAACTGGTCCAAGTTCAAACACTAATGGATAACATGAC
CTTGGAACGTGAGCGAGAATCTGAAAAACTCAAAG
