>Addgene plasmid #42635 | TagRFP-T-EEA1 | addgene partial sequence | sequence record 83823 | CMV-F 5'-CGCAAATGGGCGGTAGGCGTG-3'
AACCGTCAGATCCGCTAGCGCTACCGGTCGCCACCATGGTGTCTAAGGGCGAAGAGCTGATTAAGGAGAA
CATGCACATGAAGCTGTACATGGAGGGCACCGTGAACAACCACCACTTCAAGTGCACATCCGAGGGCGAA
GGCAAGCCCTACGAGGGCACCCAGACCATGAGAATCAAGGTGGTCGAGGGCGGCCCTCTCCCCTTCGCCT
TCGACATCCTGGCTACCAGCTTCATGTACGGCAGCAGAACCTTCATCAACCACACCCAGGGCATCCCCGA
TTTCTTTAAGCAGTCCTTCCCTGAGGGCTTCACATGGGAGAGAGTCACCACATACGAAGACGGGGGCGTG
CTGACCGCTACCCAGGACACCAGCCTCCAGGACGGCTGCCTCATCTACAACGTCAAGATCAGAGGGGTGA
ACTTCCCATCCAACGGCCCTGTGATGCAGAAGAAAACACTCGGCTGGGAGGCCAACACCGAGATGCTGTA
CCCCGCTGACGGCGGCCTGGAAGGCAGAACCGACATGGCCCTGAAGCTCGTGGGCGGGGGCCACCTGATC
TGCAACTTCAAGACCACATACAGATCCAAGAAACCCGCTAAGAACCTCAAGATGCCCGGCGTCTACTATG
TGGACCACAGACTGGAAAGAATCAAGGAGGCCGACAAAGAGACCTACGTCGAGCAGCACGAGGTGGCTGT
GGCCAGATACTGCGACCTCCCTAGCAAACTGGGGCACAAACTTAATGGCATGGACGAGCTGTACAAGACT
CGAGAAATGTTAAGGAGGATTTTACAGAGGACTCCTGGGAGAGTTGGCTCTCAAGGTTCTGATTTAGATT
CATCAGCAACTCCTATAAACACAGTGG
