>Addgene plasmid #42635 | TagRFP-T-EEA1 | addgene partial sequence | sequence record 104016 | SV40pA-R 5'-GAAATTTGTGATGCTATTGC-3'
TTACAACAACAATTGCATTCATTTTATGTTTCAGGTTCAGGGGGAGGTGTGGGAGGTTTTTTAAAGCAAG
TAAAACCTCTACAAATGTGGTATGGCTGATTATGATCAGTTATCTAGATCCGGTGGATCCAGCGGCCGCG
ATATCCATAACATTCCAAAATATACTAATTCCTATTTGGTCTAGTATTGCAACCAGTGTCCAAACCAAAT
AGTAGTCCAAGACCTCTATTAAGTACATTTATTAAAAATCTAATGTTAGTGTAATATTACTCTGAAGTTG
TGATAACCCATTATCCTTGCAAGTCATTGAAACATGCATCACAGACACGAACAGGCTTCTTGGAGGAAGG
AGTTAAGGCATTTTTGGCTGAACATTCAGCACAGAAGATATTTCCACACTGTCGGCAGTGATGCCGTCTC
ACTGTTACTGAAAAGCCTTTCCCACAGGCCATACAGTTTTGTACTTCATTGTCTTCGGCCCACTTTCTAT
TCAACGCTTGTGTATGTTTGATCTGAAGTGATTGGTTTTCTCTGCCCAGCTCCTGCACTGCTGCAGTTGT
ATTATCCAGCTTTCTTTGCAATTCTAATACTTTGGTTTGAAGCTTTTCTATTTCACCTTCTCCTTTAAGA
CATCTTTCCAGTAGTGCTCTCCTTTCATCTTGATTATTCTGAACCGTTGCTTCTAATACTGCAATTTCAC
CCCGTAAGTCATCCGTTTGTTTCTCAAGCTCACTAACTCTCCGTTGACTAGATTGCCACTCCTTCTTCAC
AGTGCCTAAGTTTTCATTTAATGCTGTAATCTGCATGGTAAGTTTAGCCTCATTTTCTTCATGCTTCTTC
ATTCCTACTTCCTT
