LOCUS       Exported 9091 bp ds-DNA circular SYN 12-MAY-2021
DEFINITION  synthetic circular DNA
ACCESSION   .
VERSION     .
KEYWORDS    TagRFP-T-EEA1
SOURCE      synthetic DNA construct
  ORGANISM  synthetic DNA construct
REFERENCE   1 (bases 1 to 9091)
  AUTHORS   Navaroli DM, Bellve KD, Standley C, Lifshitz LM, Cardia J, Lambright
            D, Leonard D, Fogarty KE, Corvera S
  TITLE     Rabenosyn-5 defines the fate of the transferrin receptor following
            clathrin-mediated endocytosis.
  JOURNAL   Proc Natl Acad Sci U S A. 2012 Feb 21;109(8):E471-80. Epub 2012 Jan
            30.
  PUBMED    22308388
REFERENCE   2 (bases 1 to 9091)
  AUTHORS   .
  TITLE     Direct Submission
  JOURNAL   Exported May 12, 2021 from SnapGene Server 1.1.58
            http://www.snapgene.com
FEATURES             Location/Qualifiers
     source          1..9091
                     /organism="synthetic DNA construct"
                     /mol_type="other DNA"
     enhancer        44..347
                     /label=CMV enhancer
                     /note="human cytomegalovirus immediate early enhancer"
     promoter        348..551
                     /label=CMV promoter
                     /note="human cytomegalovirus (CMV) immediate early
                     promoter"
     primer_bind     502..522
                     /label=CMV-F
                     /note="Human CMV immediate early promoter, forward primer"
     regulatory      590..599
                     /regulatory_class="other"
                     /note="vertebrate consensus sequence for strong initiation
                     of translation (Kozak, 1987)"
     CDS             596..1327
                     /codon_start=1
                     /product="photostable variant of TagRFP (Shaner et al.,
                     2008)"
                     /label=TagRFP-T
                     /translation="MVSKGEELIKENMHMKLYMEGTVNNHHFKCTSEGEGKPYEGTQTM
                     RIKVVEGGPLPFAFDILATSFMYGSRTFINHTQGIPDFFKQSFPEGFTWERVTTYEDGG
                     VLTATQDTSLQDGCLIYNVKIRGVNFPSNGPVMQKKTLGWEANTEMLYPADGGLEGRTD
                     MALKLVGGGHLICNFKTTYRSKKPAKNLKMPGVYYVDHRLERIKEADKETYVEQHEVAV
                     ARYCDLPSKLGHKLNGMDELYK"
     CDS             1337..5572
                     /codon_start=1
                     /product="human early endosome antigen 1"
                     /label=EEA1
                     /translation="MLRRILQRTPGRVGSQGSDLDSSATPINTVDVNNESSSEGFICPQ
                     CMKSLGSADELFKHYEAVHDAGNDSGHGGESNLALKRDDVTLLRQEVQDLQASLKEEKW
                     YSEELKKELEKYQGLQQQEAKPDGLVTDSSAELQSLEQQLEEAQTENFNIKQMKDLFEQ
                     KAAQLATEIADIKSKYDEERSLREAAEQKVTRLTEELNKEATVIQDLKTELLQRPGIED
                     VAVLKKELVQVQTLMDNMTLERERESEKLKDECKKLQSQYASSEATISQLRSELAKGPQ
                     EVAVYVQELQKLKSSVNELTQKNQTLTENLLKKEQDYTKLEEKHNEESVSKKNIQATLH
                     QKDLDCQQLQSRLSASETSLHRIHVELSEKGEATQKLKEELSEVETKYQHLKAEFKQLQ
                     QQREEKEQHGLQLQSEINQLHSKLLETERQLGEAHGRLKEQRQLSSEKLMDKEQQVADL
                     QLKLSRLEEQLKEKVTNSTELQHQLDKTKQQHQEQQALQQSTTAKLREAQNDLEQVLRQ
                     IGDKDQKIQNLEALLQKSKENISLLEKEREDLYAKIQAGEGETAVLNQLQEKNHTLQEQ
                     VTQLTEKLKNQSESHKQAQENLHDQVQEQKAHLRAAQDRVLSLETSVNELNSQLNESKE
                     KVSQLDIQIKAKTELLLSAEAAKTAQRADLQNHLDTAQNALQDKQQELNKITTQLDQVT
                     AKLQDKQEHCSQLESHLKEYKEKYLSLEQKTEELEGQIKKLEADSLEVKASKEQALQDL
                     QQQRQLNTDLELRATELSKQLEMEKEIVSSTRLDLQKKSEALESIKQKLTKQEEEKQIL
                     KQDFETLSQETKIQHEELNNRIQTTVTELQKVKMEKEALMTELSTVKDKLSKVSDSLKN
                     SKSEFEKENQKGKAAILDLEKTCKELKHQLQVQMENTLKEQKELKKSLEKEKEASHQLK
                     LELNSMQEQLIQAQNTLKQNEKEEQQLQGNINELKQSSEQKKKQIEALQGELKIAVLQK
                     TELENKLQQQLTQAAQELAAEKEKISVLQNNYEKSQETFKQLQSDFYGRESELLATRQD
                     LKSVEEKLSLAQEDLISNRNQIGNQNKLIQELKTAKATLEQDSAKKEQQLQERCKALQD
                     IQKEKSLKEKELVNEKSKLAEIEEIKCRQEKEITKLNEELKSHKLESIKEITNLKDAKQ
                     LLIQQKLELQGKADSLKAAVEQEKRNQQILKDQVKKEEEELKKEFIEKEAKLHSEIKEK
                     EVGMKKHEENEAKLTMQITALNENLGTVKKEWQSSQRRVSELEKQTDDLRGEIAVLEAT
                     VQNNQDERRALLERCLKGEGEIEKLQTKVLELQRKLDNTTAAVQELGRENQSLQIKHTQ
                     ALNRKWAEDNEVQNCMACGKGFSVTVRRHHCRQCGNIFCAECSAKNALTPSSKKPVRVC
                     DACFNDLQG"
     polyA_signal    5862..5983
                     /label=SV40 poly(A) signal
                     /note="SV40 polyadenylation signal"
     primer_bind     complement(5899..5918)
                     /label=SV40pA-R
                     /note="SV40 polyA, reverse primer"
     primer_bind     5953..5972
                     /label=EBV-rev
                     /note="SV40 polyA terminator, reverse primer"
     rep_origin      complement(5990..6445)
                     /direction=LEFT
                     /label=f1 ori
                     /note="f1 bacteriophage origin of replication; arrow
                     indicates direction of (+) strand synthesis"
     primer_bind     complement(6127..6148)
                     /label=F1ori-F
                     /note="F1 origin, forward primer"
     primer_bind     6339..6358
                     /label=F1ori-R
                     /note="F1 origin, reverse primer"
     promoter        6472..6576
                     /gene="bla"
                     /label=AmpR promoter
     promoter        6578..6935
                     /label=SV40 promoter
                     /note="SV40 enhancer and early promoter"
     primer_bind     complement(6601..6621)
                     /label=pBABE 3'
                     /note="SV40 enhancer, reverse primer for pBABE vectors"
     rep_origin      6786..6921
                     /label=SV40 ori
                     /note="SV40 origin of replication"
     primer_bind     6848..6867
                     /label=SV40pro-F
                     /note="SV40 promoter/origin, forward primer"
     CDS             6970..7764
                     /codon_start=1
                     /gene="aph(3')-II (or nptII)"
                     /product="aminoglycoside phosphotransferase from Tn5"
                     /label=NeoR/KanR
                     /note="confers resistance to neomycin, kanamycin, and G418
                     (Geneticin(R))"
                     /translation="MIEQDGLHAGSPAAWVERLFGYDWAQQTIGCSDAAVFRLSAQGRP
                     VLFVKTDLSGALNELQDEAARLSWLATTGVPCAAVLDVVTEAGRDWLLLGEVPGQDLLS
                     SHLAPAEKVSIMADAMRRLHTLDPATCPFDHQAKHRIERARTRMEAGLVDQDDLDEEHQ
                     GLAPAELFARLKASMPDGEDLVVTHGDACLPNIMVENGRFSGFIDCGRLGVADRYQDIA
                     LATRDIAEELGGEWADRFLVLYGIAAPDSQRIAFYRLLDEFF"
     primer_bind     complement(7024..7043)
                     /label=Neo-R
                     /note="Neomycin resistance gene, reverse primer"
     primer_bind     7634..7653
                     /label=Neo-F
                     /note="Neomycin resistance gene, forward primer"
     primer_bind     complement(7952..7971)
                     /label=TK-pA-R
                     /note="Thymidine kinase polyA, reverse primer"
     polyA_signal    7996..8043
                     /label=HSV TK poly(A) signal
                     /note="herpes simplex virus thymidine kinase
                     polyadenylation signal (Cole and Stacy, 1985)"
     rep_origin      8372..8960
                     /direction=RIGHT
                     /label=ori
                     /note="high-copy-number ColE1/pMB1/pBR322/pUC origin of
                     replication"
     primer_bind     8861..8880
                     /label=pBR322ori-F
                     /note="pBR322 origin, forward primer"
ORIGIN
        1 caattacggg gtcattagtt catagcccat atatggagtt ccgcgttaca taacttacgg
       61 taaatggccc gcctggctga ccgcccaacg acccccgccc attgacgtca ataatgacgt
      121 atgttcccat agtaacgcca atagggactt tccattgacg tcaatgggtg gagtatttac
      181 ggtaaactgc ccacttggca gtacatcaag tgtatcatat gccaagtacg ccccctattg
      241 acgtcaatga cggtaaatgg cccgcctggc attatgccca gtacatgacc ttatgggact
      301 ttcctacttg gcagtacatc tacgtattag tcatcgctat taccatggtg atgcggtttt
      361 ggcagtacat caatgggcgt ggatagcggt ttgactcacg gggatttcca agtctccacc
      421 ccattgacgt caatgggagt ttgttttggc accaaaatca acgggacttt ccaaaatgtc
      481 gtaacaactc cgccccattg acgcaaatgg gcggtaggcg tgtacggtgg gaggtctata
      541 taagcagagc tggtttagtg aaccgtcaga tccgctagcg ctaccggtcg ccaccatggt
      601 gtctaagggc gaagagctga ttaaggagaa catgcacatg aagctgtaca tggagggcac
      661 cgtgaacaac caccacttca agtgcacatc cgagggcgaa ggcaagccct acgagggcac
      721 ccagaccatg agaatcaagg tggtcgaggg cggccctctc cccttcgcct tcgacatcct
      781 ggctaccagc ttcatgtacg gcagcagaac cttcatcaac cacacccagg gcatccccga
      841 tttctttaag cagtccttcc ctgagggctt cacatgggag agagtcacca catacgaaga
      901 cgggggcgtg ctgaccgcta cccaggacac cagcctccag gacggctgcc tcatctacaa
      961 cgtcaagatc agaggggtga acttcccatc caacggccct gtgatgcaga agaaaacact
     1021 cggctgggag gccaacaccg agatgctgta ccccgctgac ggcggcctgg aaggcagaac
     1081 cgacatggcc ctgaagctcg tgggcggggg ccacctgatc tgcaacttca agaccacata
     1141 cagatccaag aaacccgcta agaacctcaa gatgcccggc gtctactatg tggaccacag
     1201 actggaaaga atcaaggagg ccgacaaaga gacctacgtc gagcagcacg aggtggctgt
     1261 ggccagatac tgcgacctcc ctagcaaact ggggcacaaa cttaatggca tggacgagct
     1321 gtacaagact cgagaaatgt taaggaggat tttacagagg actcctggga gagttggctc
     1381 tcaaggttct gatttagatt catcagcaac tcctataaac acagtggacg tcaataatga
     1441 aagctcttca gaaggtttca tatgtcccca gtgtatgaaa tctcttggat ctgctgatga
     1501 acttttcaaa cattatgaag ctgttcatga tgctggtaat gactcaggtc atggaggaga
     1561 gtctaatctt gctttgaagc gagatgatgt aacactgctc agacaagagg tccaagacct
     1621 acaggcttca cttaaggaag aaaaatggta ctcggaagaa ttaaagaagg aattagaaaa
     1681 atatcaaggg ctgcagcagc aagaggccaa acctgatggg ttggtgactg attcatcagc
     1741 agaactacag tctttggaac agcaattaga agaagcccaa acagaaaatt ttaatattaa
     1801 gcaaatgaaa gacttatttg aacagaaagc agcccaactt gctactgaaa ttgcagatat
     1861 aaagtcaaag tatgatgaag aaaggagtct tcgagaagct gctgaacaaa aagtgacacg
     1921 tctgacagaa gaattaaaca aagaggcaac tgtaattcaa gatctgaaga cggaactgct
     1981 tcagagacct ggtatagaag atgttgccgt gctaaagaaa gaactggtcc aagttcaaac
     2041 actaatggat aacatgacct tggaacgtga gcgagaatct gaaaaactca aagatgaatg
     2101 caaaaaattg cagtcacaat atgctagctc agaggccaca ataagccagc taaggagtga
     2161 acttgccaaa ggcccccagg aagttgctgt atatgtacag gaactacaaa aactgaaaag
     2221 ttcagttaat gaattaacac aaaaaaatca gaccttgaca gaaaacttgc tgaaaaaaga
     2281 acaagactat actaagttag aggagaaaca taatgaagaa tctgtgagta aaaagaatat
     2341 tcaggcaacc cttcatcaaa aagacctaga ttgtcaacag cttcagtcaa gattgtctgc
     2401 atctgaaacc tcactgcata gaatacatgt agaactaagt gaaaaaggag aagctactca
     2461 aaagctcaaa gaagaattat ctgaggtaga gaccaagtac cagcatctaa aggcggagtt
     2521 taagcagcta caacaacaga gagaagaaaa ggagcagcat gggttacaac tccaaagtga
     2581 aattaatcaa ttacatagca aacttctaga gacagagcgc caactagggg aagctcatgg
     2641 taggctgaag gaacagagac agctttcaag tgaaaagttg atggataaag aacaacaagt
     2701 ggctgattta caactcaaac tttctcggtt agaagagcag ttgaaggaaa aagttacaaa
     2761 ttctacagaa ttgcagcatc aattagataa aacaaagcaa cagcatcaag aacaacaggc
     2821 tcttcagcaa agcaccacgg caaaacttcg agaagctcag aatgatttgg aacaagttct
     2881 acgtcaaatt ggcgataagg accaaaagat ccagaacctt gaagctttat tacagaagag
     2941 taaagaaaat atttcattac tagaaaaaga aagagaagat ctttatgcaa aaattcaggc
     3001 tggtgaagga gagactgctg ttcttaacca gttacaagaa aaaaaccata cactacagga
     3061 gcaagtaact caactaacag agaagctgaa gaatcagtca gaaagtcata aacaagccca
     3121 ggagaatttg catgaccagg tacaagagca gaaggcacat cttagagctg cacaagaccg
     3181 tgtcctttcc ctagaaacta gtgtcaatga attaaatagt caattaaatg aaagcaagga
     3241 gaaggtctcc cagcttgaca tacagattaa agccaaaacc gaactattac tatcagcaga
     3301 agcagcaaaa actgctcaaa gagctgatct tcagaatcat ttggacacag ctcaaaatgc
     3361 attacaagat aaacagcagg agttaaataa gattactact cagttggatc aggtcactgc
     3421 aaagttacaa gacaagcaag aacattgcag tcagctggaa agtcatctta aagaatataa
     3481 agagaaatac ctctctttag aacagaaaac cgaagagcta gaaggtcaaa ttaagaaact
     3541 agaagctgat agtcttgaag ttaaagcaag caaggagcag gctttgcaag atctacaaca
     3601 gcaaagacag ctgaacacag atttagagct cagagccaca gaattgagta aacaacttga
     3661 aatggagaag gaaatagtat ccagtacaag attggatcta cagaaaaaat ctgaagccct
     3721 tgaaagtatc aagcaaaagc ttaccaagca agaggaagaa aaacaaatcc tgaaacaaga
     3781 ttttgaaact ttaagtcaag aaacaaagat tcagcatgag gaattgaata acagaattca
     3841 aacaacagta acagaactac aaaaagtgaa aatggagaaa gaagctttaa tgacagagct
     3901 ttctacagta aaggacaaac tatcaaaagt ttctgattct ttgaaaaact ctaaaagtga
     3961 atttgaaaag gagaatcaga aaggaaaagc cgctatatta gacttggaaa aaacttgcaa
     4021 agaattaaag catcaacttc aagtgcagat ggaaaacaca cttaaggaac agaaggaact
     4081 gaaaaagtca cttgaaaaag agaaggaggc ttctcatcag ttgaaattgg aactcaattc
     4141 aatgcaggaa caacttatac aggcccagaa tactttaaaa caaaatgaaa aagaagagca
     4201 acaacttcag gggaacataa atgagctaaa gcaatcaagt gaacagaaga aaaaacaaat
     4261 tgaagcactc caaggagagc ttaaaattgc tgttttacag aagacagagc ttgagaataa
     4321 actacagcag cagttaacac aggcagccca ggaacttgca gcagagaaag agaaaatatc
     4381 agtattacaa aacaactatg aaaaaagtca ggaaactttc aaacagcttc aatctgattt
     4441 ctatgggagg gaatctgaac ttctagccac caggcaagat cttaagtctg tagaagagaa
     4501 gctttctcta gcacaggagg acttgatttc aaacagaaat caaattggaa atcaaaataa
     4561 attgattcaa gaactgaaga ctgccaaggc tacattggag caggattcag caaagaaaga
     4621 acagcaattg caggagcgat gtaaagcact acaagacatt cagaaagaaa agtcactgaa
     4681 agaaaaagaa ctggtaaatg agaagtctaa attggcagag atagaagaaa ttaaatgtag
     4741 acaagaaaaa gaaatcacta aactaaacga agaactcaag tcccacaaac tagaaagcat
     4801 aaaggagata acaaatctta aagatgctaa acagcttcta attcagcaga aattagaact
     4861 tcaaggaaaa gcggactccc tgaaggcagc tgttgaacag gagaagagaa atcagcagat
     4921 actaaaagac caggtgaaaa aggaagaaga ggagctgaag aaagaattta ttgagaaaga
     4981 agctaagttg cattccgaaa taaaagaaaa ggaagtagga atgaagaagc atgaagaaaa
     5041 tgaggctaaa cttaccatgc agattacagc attaaatgaa aacttaggca ctgtgaagaa
     5101 ggagtggcaa tctagtcaac ggagagttag tgagcttgag aaacaaacgg atgacttacg
     5161 gggtgaaatt gcagtattag aagcaacggt tcagaataat caagatgaaa ggagagcact
     5221 actggaaaga tgtcttaaag gagaaggtga aatagaaaag cttcaaacca aagtattaga
     5281 attgcaaaga aagctggata atacaactgc agcagtgcag gagctgggca gagaaaacca
     5341 atcacttcag atcaaacata cacaagcgtt gaatagaaag tgggccgaag acaatgaagt
     5401 acaaaactgt atggcctgtg ggaaaggctt ttcagtaaca gtgagacggc atcactgccg
     5461 acagtgtgga aatatcttct gtgctgaatg ttcagccaaa aatgccttaa ctccttcctc
     5521 caagaagcct gttcgtgtct gtgatgcatg tttcaatgac ttgcaaggat aatgggttat
     5581 cacaacttca gagtaatatt acactaacat tagattttta ataaatgtac ttaatagagg
     5641 tcttggacta ctatttggtt tggacactgg ttgcaatact agaccaaata ggaattagta
     5701 tattttggaa tgttatggat atcgcggccg ctggatccac cggatctaga taactgatca
     5761 taatcagcca taccacattt gtagaggttt tacttgcttt aaaaaacctc ccacacctcc
     5821 ccctgaacct gaaacataaa atgaatgcaa ttgttgttgt taacttgttt attgcagctt
     5881 ataatggtta caaataaagc aatagcatca caaatttcac aaataaagca tttttttcac
     5941 tgcattctag ttgtggtttg tccaaactca tcaatgtatc ttaacgcgta aattgtaagc
     6001 gttaatattt tgttaaaatt cgcgttaaat ttttgttaaa tcagctcatt ttttaaccaa
     6061 taggccgaaa tcggcaaaat cccttataaa tcaaaagaat agaccgagat agggttgagt
     6121 gttgttccag tttggaacaa gagtccacta ttaaagaacg tggactccaa cgtcaaaggn
     6181 nnnnnnnnnn nnnnnnnnnn nnnnnnnnnn nnnnnnnnnn nnnnnnnntn nnnnnnnnnn
     6241 nnnnnnnnnn nnnnnnnnnn nnnnnnnnnn nnnnnnnnnn nnnnnnnnnn nnnnnnnnnn
     6301 nnnnnnnnnn nnnnnnnnnn gnnnnnnnnn nnnnnnnnnn nnnnnnnnnn nnnnnnnnnn
     6361 nnnnnnnnnn nnnnnnnnnn nnnnnnnnnn nnnnnnnnnn nnnnnnnnnn nnnnnnnnnn
     6421 nnnnnnnnnn nnnnnnnnnn nnnnncaggt ggcacttttc ggggaaatgt gcgcggaacc
     6481 cctatttgtt tatttttcta aatacattca aatatgtatc cgctcatgag acaataaccc
     6541 tgataaatgc ttcaataata ttgaaaaagg aagagtcctg aggcggaaag aaccagctgt
     6601 ggaatgtgtg tcagttaggg tgtggaaagt ccccaggctc cccagcaggc agaagtatgc
     6661 aaagcatgca tctcaattag tcagcaacca ggtgtggaaa gtccccaggc tccccagcag
     6721 gcagaagtat gcaaagcatg catctcaatt agtcagcaac catagtcccg cccctaactc
     6781 cgcccatccc gcccctaact ccgcccagtt ccgcccattc tccgccccat ggctgactaa
     6841 ttttttttat ttatgcagag gccgaggccg cctcggcctc tgagctattc cagaagtagt
     6901 gaggaggctt ttttggaggc ctaggctttt gcaaagatcg atcaagagac aggatgagga
     6961 tcgtttcgca tgattgaaca agatggattg cacgcaggtt ctccggccgc ttgggtggag
     7021 aggctattcg gctatgactg ggcacaacag acaatcggct gctctgatgc cgccgtgttc
     7081 cggctgtcag cgcaggggcg cccggttctt tttgtcaaga ccgacctgtc cggtgccctg
     7141 aatgaactgc aagacgaggc agcgcggcta tcgtggctgg ccacgacggg cgttccttgc
     7201 gcagctgtgc tcgacgttgt cactgaagcg ggaagggact ggctgctatt gggcgaagtg
     7261 ccggggcagg atctcctgtc atctcacctt gctcctgccg agaaagtatc catcatggct
     7321 gatgcaatgc ggcggctgca tacgcttgat ccggctacct gcccattcga ccaccaagcg
     7381 aaacatcgca tcgagcgagc acgtactcgg atggaagccg gtcttgtcga tcaggatgat
     7441 ctggacgaag agcatcaggg gctcgcgcca gccgaactgt tcgccaggct caaggcgagc
     7501 atgcccgacg gcgaggatct cgtcgtgacc catggcgatg cctgcttgcc gaatatcatg
     7561 gtggaaaatg gccgcttttc tggattcatc gactgtggcc ggctgggtgt ggcggaccgc
     7621 tatcaggaca tagcgttggc tacccgtgat attgctgaag agcttggcgg cgaatgggct
     7681 gaccgcttcc tcgtgcttta cggtatcgcc gctcccgatt cgcagcgcat cgccttctat
     7741 cgccttcttg acgagttctt ctgagcggga ctctggggtt cgaaatgacc gaccaagcga
     7801 cgcccaacct gccatcacga gatttcgatt ccaccgccgc cttctatgaa aggttgggct
     7861 tcggaatcgt tttccgggac gccggctgga tgatcctcca gcgcggggat ctcatgctgg
     7921 agttcttcgc ccaccctagg gggaggctaa ctgaaacacg gaaggagaca ataccggaag
     7981 gaacccgcgc tatgacggca ataaaaagac agaataaaac gcacggtgtt gggtcgtttg
     8041 ttcataaacg cggggttcgg tcccagggct ggcactctgt cgatacccca ccgagacccc
     8101 attggggcca atacgcccgc gtttcttcct tttccccacc ccacccccca agttcgggtg
     8161 aaggcccagg gctcgcagcc aacgtcgggg cggcaggccc tgccatagcc tcaggttact
     8221 catatatact ttagattgat ttaaaacttc atttttaatt taaaaggatc taggtgaaga
     8281 tcctttttga taatctcatg accaaaatcc cttaacgtga gttttcgttc cactgagcgt
     8341 cagaccccgt agaaaagatc aaaggatctt cttgagatcc tttttttctg cgcgtaatct
     8401 gctgcttgca aacaaaaaaa ccaccgctac cagcggtggt ttgtttgccg gatcaagagc
     8461 taccaactct ttttccgaag gtaactggct tcagcagagc gcagatacca aatactgttc
     8521 ttctagtgta gccgtagtta ggccaccact tcaagaactc tgtagcaccg cctacatacc
     8581 tcgctctgct aatcctgtta ccagtggctg ctgccagtgg cgataagtcg tgtcttaccg
     8641 ggttggactc aagacgatag ttaccggata aggcgcagcg gtcgggctga acggggggtt
     8701 cgtgcacaca gcccagcttg gagcgaacga cctacaccga actgagatac ctacagcgtg
     8761 agctatgaga aagcgccacg cttcccgaag ggagaaaggc ggacaggtat ccggtaagcg
     8821 gcagggtcgg aacaggagag cgcacgaggg agcttccagg gggaaacgcc tggtatcttt
     8881 atagtcctgt cgggtttcgc cacctctgac ttgagcgtcg atttttgtga tgctcgtcag
     8941 gggggcggag cctatggaaa aacgccagca acgcggcctt tttacggttc ctggcctttt
     9001 gctggccttt tgctcacatg ttctttcctg cgttatcccc tgattctgtg gataaccgta
     9061 ttaccgccat gcattagtta ttaatagtaa t
//
